Addgene plasmid #152345: pGBW-m4134437
Purpose: Mammalian expression plasmid for SARS-CoV-2 nsp8
Depositing lab: Ginkgo Bioworks & Benjie Chen. Depositing organization: Ginkgo Bioworks.
Backbone
  Vector backbone: pTwist_CMV_6
  Backbone size w/o insert (bp): 4180
  Vector type: Mammalian Expression
Growth in bacteria
  Bacterial resistance: Ampicillin, 100 μg/mL
  Growth temperature: 37°C
  Growth strain: DH5alpha
  Copy number: High Copy
Gene/Insert
  Gene/Insert name: SARS-CoV-2 nsp8
  Species: Severe acute respiratory syndrome coronavirus 2
  Insert size (bp): 593
  Mutation: wt
  Entrez Gene: ORF1ab (a.k.a. GU280_gp01)
  Promoter: CMV
  Tag / fusion protein: Cleavable TEV;TapTag (C terminal on backbone)
  Cloning method: Unknown
Resource information
  A portion of this plasmid was derived from a plasmid made by: GinkgoBioworks
Depositor comments: NCBI reference sequence: YP_009725304.1
How to cite: pGBW-m4134437 was a gift from Ginkgo Bioworks & Benjie Chen (Addgene plasmid # 152345 ; http://n2t.net/addgene:152345 ; RRID:Addgene_152345)
