[The description below was written by a language model from this plasmid's Addgene catalogue record and the feature table of its GenBank file.]
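Description:
pGBW-m4134437 is a mammalian expression plasmid built on the pTwist_CMV_6 backbone for producing wild-type SARS-CoV-2 nsp8, one of the non-structural proteins processed from the ORF1ab polyprotein. It is propagated in E. coli through a high-copy ColE1/pUC-type origin and selected with ampicillin via the beta-lactamase (AmpR) gene. The plasmid carries no annotated mammalian selection marker or episomal origin, so the record is most consistent with transient transfection use.

Transcription of the roughly 0.6 kb nsp8 insert is driven by the human cytomegalovirus immediate-early enhancer and promoter, with a Kozak consensus spanning the plasmid's numbering origin to promote efficient translation initiation. The nsp8 coding region itself is not annotated in the feature table, but its expected position lies between the Kozak sequence and the first downstream tag element. At the C terminus, the backbone supplies a cleavable tandem affinity purification (TAP) tag. The annotated parts are a TEV protease site, a calmodulin-binding peptide that binds calmodulin in the presence of calcium, and a second TEV site. An unannotated stretch follows before the SV40 polyadenylation signal and may hold the rest of the tag, though the record does not say what it encodes. The TEV sites allow the tag to be removed from the protein after capture.

The expression unit is shielded from the rest of the plasmid by 5' and 3' beta-globin insulators, T7 and rrnG terminators, and an upstream synthetic poly(A) signal, which together limit transcriptional read-through. The construct belongs to a set of tagged SARS-CoV-2 proteins intended for expression and purification from mammalian cells.
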