LOCUS       Exported 5361 bp ds-DNA circular SYN 13-MAY-2021
DEFINITION  Mammalian expression plasmid for SARS-CoV-2 nsp8.
ACCESSION   .
VERSION     .
KEYWORDS    pGBW-m4134437
SOURCE      synthetic DNA construct
  ORGANISM  synthetic DNA construct
REFERENCE   1 (bases 1 to 5361)
  TITLE     SARS-CoV-2 protein Mammalian expression constructs, tagged, for
            protein expression and/or purification
REFERENCE   2 (bases 1 to 5361)
  AUTHORS   .
  TITLE     Direct Submission
  JOURNAL   Exported May 13, 2021 from SnapGene Server 1.1.58
            http://www.snapgene.com
FEATURES             Location/Qualifiers
     source          1..5361
                     /organism="synthetic DNA construct"
                     /mol_type="other DNA"
     CDS             602..622
                     /codon_start=1
                     /product="tobacco etch virus (TEV) protease recognition and
                     cleavage site"
                     /label=TEV site
                     /translation="ENLYFQS"
     CDS             656..733
                     /codon_start=1
                     /product="calmodulin-binding peptide"
                     /label=CBP
                     /note="derived from skeletal muscle myosin light chain
                     kinase; binds calmodulin with nanomolar affinity in the
                     presence of calcium"
                     /translation="KRRWKKNFIAVSAANRFKKISSSGAL"
     CDS             761..781
                     /codon_start=1
                     /product="tobacco etch virus (TEV) protease recognition and
                     cleavage site"
                     /label=TEV site
                     /translation="ENLYFQG"
     polyA_signal    1230..1351
                     /label=SV40 poly(A) signal
                     /note="SV40 polyadenylation signal"
     primer_bind     complement(1241..1260)
                     /label=EBV-rev
                     /note="SV40 polyA terminator, reverse primer"
     primer_bind     1295..1314
                     /label=SV40pA-R
                     /note="SV40 polyA, reverse primer"
     terminator      1466..1512
                     /label=T7 terminator
                     /note="transcription terminator for bacteriophage T7 RNA
                     polymerase"
     terminator      1542..1678
                     /label=rrnG terminator
                     /note="transcription terminator from the E. coli ribosomal
                     RNA rrnG operon (Albrechtsen et al., 1991)"
     misc_feature    1723..1794
                     /label=3' beta-globin insulator
                     /note="insulator downstream of the human beta-globin locus
                     (Farrell et al., 2002)"
     rep_origin      complement(2020..2608)
                     /direction=LEFT
                     /label=ori
                     /note="high-copy-number ColE1/pMB1/pBR322/pUC origin of
                     replication"
     primer_bind     complement(2100..2119)
                     /label=pBR322ori-F
                     /note="pBR322 origin, forward primer"
     CDS             3354..4214
                     /codon_start=1
                     /gene="bla"
                     /product="beta-lactamase"
                     /label=AmpR
                     /note="confers resistance to ampicillin, carbenicillin, and
                     related antibiotics"
                     /translation="MSIQHFRVALIPFFAAFCLPVFAHPETLVKVKDAEDQLGARVGYI
                     ELDLNSGKILESFRPEERFPMMSTFKVLLCGAVLSRIDAGQEQLGRRIHYSQNDLVEYS
                     PVTEKHLTDGMTVRELCSAAITMSDNTAANLLLTTIGGPKELTAFLHNMGDHVTRLDRW
                     EPELNEAIPNDERDTTMPVAMATTLRKLLTGELLTLASRQQLIDWMEADKVAGPLLRSA
                     LPAGWFIADKSGAGERGSRGIIAALGPDGKPSRIVVIYTTGSQATMDERNRQIAEIGAS
                     LIKHW"
     primer_bind     complement(3572..3591)
                     /label=Amp-R
                     /note="Ampicillin resistance gene, reverse primer"
     terminator      4227..4363
                     /label=rrnG terminator
                     /note="transcription terminator from the E. coli ribosomal
                     RNA rrnG operon (Albrechtsen et al., 1991)"
     misc_feature    4515..4586
                     /label=5' beta-globin insulator
                     /note="insulator upstream of the human beta-globin locus
                     (Farrell et al., 2002)"
     terminator      4591..4637
                     /label=T7 terminator
                     /note="transcription terminator for bacteriophage T7 RNA
                     polymerase"
     polyA_signal    4655..4703
                     /note="synthetic polyadenylation signal"
     enhancer        4784..5087
                     /label=CMV enhancer
                     /note="human cytomegalovirus immediate early enhancer"
     promoter        5089..5291
                     /label=CMV promoter
                     /note="human cytomegalovirus (CMV) immediate early
                     promoter"
     primer_bind     5242..5262
                     /label=CMV-F
                     /note="Human CMV immediate early promoter, forward primer"
     regulatory      5360..8
                     /regulatory_class="other"
                     /note="vertebrate consensus sequence for strong initiation
                     of translation (Kozak, 1987)"
ORIGIN
        1 caccatggca attgcctcag aatttagttc cctcccctcg tacgctgcgt tcgctaccgc
       61 ccaagaggca tatgagcagg ccgtagccaa cggggacagc gaagtggttc ttaagaaact
      121 gaagaaatct ttgaatgtgg caaagagcga gtttgatcgg gacgcggcaa tgcagaggaa
      181 gctggaaaaa atggctgatc aggctatgac acagatgtac aaacaagccc gatccgagga
      241 caagagagct aaagtcactt ctgccatgca aacgatgcta ttcaccatgt tacgtaagct
      301 ggataacgac gcactcaata acataatcaa taacgcccgc gatggttgtg tgccattgaa
      361 tatcattcct cttactacag cggccaagct gatggtcgtt atcccggact ataacacata
      421 caaaaatacc tgcgacggca ccactttcac gtatgctagc gccctgtggg aaatacagca
      481 ggtagtggat gccgattcaa agattgtgca gcttagtgag atctccatgg acaacagtcc
      541 caacttggct tggcctttaa tcgtcacagc tctcagagcc aatagcgcag ttaaactgca
      601 agaaaacctt tactttcagt cgggacggcg aatcccgggg ctgataaatc cctggaaaag
      661 gagatggaag aagaacttta ttgcagtgtc tgcggctaac cggttcaaaa agatcagttc
      721 aagcggcgcc ctagattacg acattcctac gaccgcctcc gagaatctct atttccaggg
      781 tgaatttggc ttggcacaac atgacgaggc cgtcgataac aagtttaata aagaacagca
      841 gaacgctttc tatgagatcc ttcacttacc aaatctgaac gaagagcaac gcaacgcttt
      901 cattcagagc ctgaaagacg atccctcgca gtctgcaaat ctcctggccg aagccaagaa
      961 gctgaatgac gcacaggctc caaaagttga taacaagttt aacaaggagc agcagaatgc
     1021 tttctacgag atattgcacc ttcctaatct gaatgaggaa caaagaaatg catttatcca
     1081 gtccctaaaa gacgatccat cacagagtgc caacctgctt gcggaagcca aaaagctcaa
     1141 tgatgcccag gccccgaaag tagacgcgaa ccatcaataa gctagcttga ctgactgaga
     1201 tacagcgtac cttcagctca cagacatgat aagatacatt gatgagtttg gacaaaccac
     1261 aactagaatg cagtgaaaaa aatgctttat ttgtgaaatt tgtgatgcta ttgctttatt
     1321 tgtaaccatt ataagctgca ataaacaagt taacaacaac aattgcattc attttatgtt
     1381 tcaggttcag ggggaggtgt gggaggtttt ttaaagcaag taaaacctct acaaatgtgg
     1441 tattggccca tctctatcgg tatcgtagca taaccccttg gggcctctaa acgggtcttg
     1501 aggggttttt tgtgcccctc gggccggatt gctatctacc ggcattggcg cagaaaaaaa
     1561 tgcctgatgc gacgctgcgc gtcttatact cccacatatg ccagattcag caacggatac
     1621 ggcttcccca acttgcccac ttccatacgt gtcctcctta ccagaaattt atccttaagg
     1681 tcgtcagcta tcctgcaggc gatctctcga tttcgatcaa gacattcctt taatggtctt
     1741 ttctggacac cactaggggt cagaagtagt tcatcaaact ttcttccctc cctaatctca
     1801 ttggttacct tgggctatcg aaacttaatt aaccagtcaa gtcagctact tggcgagatc
     1861 gacttgtctg ggtttcgact acgctcagaa ttgcgtcagt caagttcgat ctggtccttg
     1921 ctattgcacc cgttctccga ttacgagttt catttaaatc atgtgagcaa aaggccagca
     1981 aaaggccagg aaccgtaaaa aggccgcgtt gctggcgttt ttccataggc tccgcccccc
     2041 tgacgagcat cacaaaaatc gacgctcaag tcagaggtgg cgaaacccga caggactata
     2101 aagataccag gcgtttcccc ctggaagctc cctcgtgcgc tctcctgttc cgaccctgcc
     2161 gcttaccgga tacctgtccg cctttctccc ttcgggaagc gtggcgcttt ctcatagctc
     2221 acgctgtagg tatctcagtt cggtgtaggt cgttcgctcc aagctgggct gtgtgcacga
     2281 accccccgtt cagcccgacc gctgcgcctt atccggtaac tatcgtcttg agtccaaccc
     2341 ggtaagacac gacttatcgc cactggcagc agccactggt aacaggatta gcagagcgag
     2401 gtatgtaggc ggtgctacag agttcttgaa gtggtggcct aactacggct acactagaag
     2461 aacagtattt ggtatctgcg ctctgctgaa gccagttacc ttcggaaaaa gagttggtag
     2521 ctcttgatcc ggcaaacaaa ccaccgctgg tagcggtggt ttttttgttt gcaagcagca
     2581 gattacgcgc agaaaaaaag gatctcaaga agatcctttg atcttttcta cggggtctga
     2641 cgctcagtgg aacgaaaact cacgttaagg gattttggtc atgagattat caaaaaggat
     2701 cttcacctag atccttttaa attaaaaatg aagttttaaa tcaatctaaa gtatatatga
     2761 gtaaacttgg tctgacagtt accaatgctt aatcagtgag gcacctatct cagcgatctg
     2821 tctatttcgt tcatccatag ttgcatttaa atttccgaac tctccaaggc cctcgtcgga
     2881 aaatcttcaa acctttcgtc cgatccatct tgcaggctac ctctcgaacg aactatcgca
     2941 agtctcttgg ccggccttgc gccttggcta ttgcttggca gcgcctatcg ccaggtatta
     3001 ctccaatccc gaatatccga gatcgggatc acccgagaga agttcaacct acatcctcaa
     3061 tcccgatcta tccgagatcc gaggaatatc gaaatcgggg cgcgcctggt gtaccgagaa
     3121 cgatcctctc agtgcgagtc tcgacgatcc atatcgttgc ttggcagtca gccagtcgga
     3181 atccagcttg ggacccagga agtccaatcg tcagatattg tactcaagcc tggtcacggc
     3241 agcgtaccga tctgtttaaa cctagatatt gatagtctga tcggtcaacg tataatcgag
     3301 tcctagcttt tgcaaacatc tatcaagaga caggatcagc aggaggcttt cgcatgagta
     3361 ttcaacattt ccgtgtcgcc cttattccct tttttgcggc attttgcctt cctgtttttg
     3421 ctcacccaga aacgctggtg aaagtaaaag atgctgaaga tcagttgggt gcgcgagtgg
     3481 gttacatcga actggatctc aacagcggta agatccttga gagttttcgc cccgaagaac
     3541 gctttccaat gatgagcact tttaaagttc tgctatgtgg cgcggtatta tcccgtattg
     3601 acgccgggca agagcaactc ggtcgccgca tacactattc tcagaatgac ttggttgagt
     3661 attcaccagt cacagaaaag catcttacgg atggcatgac agtaagagaa ttatgcagtg
     3721 ctgccataac catgagtgat aacactgcgg ccaacttact tctgacaacg attggaggac
     3781 cgaaggagct aaccgctttt ttgcacaaca tgggggatca tgtaactcgc cttgatcgtt
     3841 gggaaccgga gctgaatgaa gccataccaa acgacgagcg tgacaccacg atgcctgtag
     3901 caatggcaac aaccttgcgt aaactattaa ctggcgaact acttactcta gcttcccggc
     3961 aacagttgat agactggatg gaggcggata aagttgcagg accacttctg cgctcggccc
     4021 ttccggctgg ctggtttatt gctgataaat ctggagccgg tgagcgtggg tctcgcggta
     4081 tcattgcagc actggggcca gatggtaagc cctcccgtat cgtagttatc tacacgacgg
     4141 ggagtcaggc aactatggat gaacgaaata gacagatcgc tgagataggt gcctcactga
     4201 ttaagcattg gtaaccgatt ctaggtgcat tggcgcagaa aaaaatgcct gatgcgacgc
     4261 tgcgcgtctt atactcccac atatgccaga ttcagcaacg gatacggctt ccccaacttg
     4321 cccacttcca tacgtgtcct ccttaccaga aatttatcct taagatcccg aatcgtttaa
     4381 actcgactct ggctctatcg aatctccgtc gtttcgagct tacgcgaaca gccgtggcgc
     4441 tcatttgctc gtcgggcatc gaatctcgtc agctatcgtc agcttacctt tttggcagcg
     4501 atcgcggctc ccgacatctt ggaccattag ctccacaggt atcttcttcc ctctagtggt
     4561 cataacagca gcttcagcta cctctcaatt caaaaaaccc ctcaagaccc gtttagaggc
     4621 cccaaggggt tatgctatca atcgttgcgt tacacacaca aaaaaccaac acacatccat
     4681 cttcgatgga tagcgatttt attatctaac tgctgatcga gtgtagccag atctagtaat
     4741 caattacggg gtcattagtt catagcccat atatggagtt ccgcgttaca taacttacgg
     4801 taaatggccc gcctggctga ccgcccaacg acccccgccc attgacgtca ataatgacgt
     4861 atgttcccat agtaacgcca atagggactt tccattgacg tcaatgggtg gagtatttac
     4921 ggtaaactgc ccacttggca gtacatcaag tgtatcatat gccaagtacg ccccctattg
     4981 acgtcaatga cggtaaatgg cccgcctggc attatgccca gtacatgacc ttatgggact
     5041 ttcctacttg gcagtacatc tacgtattag tcatcgctat taccatgctg atgcggtttt
     5101 ggcagtacat caatgggcgt ggatagcggt ttgactcacg gggatttcca agtctccacc
     5161 ccattgacgt caatgggagt ttgttttggc accaaaatca acgggacttt ccaaaatgtc
     5221 gtaacaactc cgccccattg acgcaaatgg gcggtaggcg tgtacggtgg gaggtctata
     5281 taagcagagc tggtttagtg aaccgtcaga tcagatcttt gtcgatccta ccatccactc
     5341 gacacacccg ccagcggccg c
//
